>Addgene plasmid #35037 | tol2-mpx-lyn-GFP | depositor partial sequence | sequence record 42603 | lyn-GFP
ATGGGCTGTAAGAAATCAAAGCTGGATGGAGATCAGAATGGATGCGTGCTGGAACCTGTGAATAAGGAAC
ACCCCGTCAGAACCGACCAGACATATGTGAGGGACCCAACTTCATACAAGCCCCCTATCACCAGCCAGAA
CGCTGGACTGCTGCCAGGACAGGTGTTCCAGAAAATGGAGGAAAAGGAGAAAATTGTGGTCGCACTGTAC
CCCTATGAAGCCATCCACGCTGACGATCTGGGCTTTAAGAAAGGGGAGAAGCTGAAAATCATTGAGGAAC
ATGGGGAATGGTGGAAGGCCAGGTCCCTGACCACACGCAAAGAGGGATTCATTCCTTCTAACTATGTGGC
AGAGGCCGATACCATGGAAACAGAGGAATGGTTTTACAAGGACATCACACGAAAAGATGCTGAGCGGCAG
CTGCTGGCTCCCGCAAATAAGCCTGGCTCCTATCTGATTCGCGAGTCAGAAACTAGCAAAGGGTCATACA
GCCTGTCCATCCGAGACGTGGATGCCCAGGGGCAGGACGTGGTCAAGCACTATAAAATCCGCAGTCTGGA
TAATGGCGGGTACTATATCTCTCCAAAGATTACTTTCAGTGACATCAGCTCCATGATTAAGCACTACCAT
AAACAGTCCGACGGCCTGTGCAGAAAGCTGGATAAAGCCTGTGAGAAGCCTAAAGCTCAGAAGCCATGGG
ACAAAGATGCCTGGGAAATCTCCAAGGATAGCATCAAGATGGTGAAGAAACTGGGAGCAGGCCAGTTCGG
AGAGGTCTGGATGGCCTTTTATAACAATAGTACAAAGGTGGCTGTCAAGACTCTGAAACCCGGCACCATG
TCAGTGGAGGCATTTCTGGAGGAAGCCAACCTGATGAAGACTCTGCAGCACGACCGGCTGGTCAGACTGT
ACGCCGTGGTCACAAAAACTGAGCCTATCTACATCATTACCGAATATATGGCAAATGGGTCCCTGCTGGA
CTTCCTGAAGAGTCAGGCCGGATCAAAGATCCAGCTGCCAAAACTGATTGATTTTTCTGCACAGATCGCC
GAGGGCATGGCCTACATCGAAAAGAAAAACTACATCCATAGGGACCTGCGCGCCGCTAATGTGCTGGTCT
CTGAGATGCTGCTGTGCAAGATTGCTGATTTCGGCCTGGCAAGAGTGATCGAGGACGATCAGTATACCGC
CAGGGAAGGGGCTAAGTTTCCCATCAAGTGGACCGCTCCTGAGGCAATTAACTACGGAAGCTTCACAATC
AAGAGCGATATGTGGTCCTTTGGCGTGCTGCTGTACGAAATCATTACATATGGAAAGATCCCATACCCCG
GCATGTCTAATAGTGAAGTGATGTCTAGTGTCCAGCGAGGCTATCGGATGCCTAGACCAGAAAACTGCCC
TGTGGAGCTGTACGAAATTATGACTACCTGTTGGAAGAACAAGCCAGAGGACCGGCCCACCTTCGATTAC
ATCCAGAGCGTCCTGGATGACTTTTACACCGCAACCGAGGGGCAGTATCAGCAGCAGCCACGAATTCTGC
AGTCGACGGTACCGCGGGCCCGGGATCCACCGGTCGCCACCATGGTGAGCAAGGGCGAGGAGCTGTTCAC
CGGGGTGGTGCCCATCCTGGTCGAGCTGGACGGCGACGTAAACGGCCACAAGTTCAGCGTGTCCGGCGAG
GGCGAGGGCGATGCCACCTACGGCAAGCTGACCCTGAAGTTCATCTGCACCACCGGCAAGCTGCCCGTGC
CCTGGCCCACCCTCGTGACCACCCTGACCTACGGCGTGCAGTGCTTCAGCCGCTACCCCGACCACATGAA
GCAGCACGACTTCTTCAAGTCCGCCATGCCCGAAGGCTACGTCCAGGAGCGCACCATCTTCTTCAAGGAC
GACGGCAACTACAAGACCCGCGCCGAGGTGAAGTTCGAGGGCGACACCCTGGTGAACCGCATCGAGCTGA
AGGGCATCGACTTCAAGGAGGACGGCAACATCCTGGGGCACAAGCTGGAGTACAACTACAACAGCCACAA
CGTCTATATCATGGCCGACAAGCAGAAGAACGGCATCAAGGTGAACTTCAAGATCCGCCACAACATCGAG
GACGGCAGCGTGCAGCTCGCCGACCACTACCAGCAGAACACCCCCATCGGCGACGGCCCCGTGCTGCTGC
CCGACAACCACTACCTGAGCACCCAGTCCGCCCTGAGCAAAGACCCCAACGAGAAGCGCGATCACATGGT
CCTGCTGGAGTTCGTGACCGCCGCCGGGATCACTCTCGGCATGGACGAGCTGTACAAGTAA
