>Addgene plasmid #35037 | tol2-mpx-lyn-GFP | addgene partial sequence | sequence record 44272 | EGFP-N 5'-CGTCGCCGTCCAGCTCGACCAG-3'
CCTTGCTCACCATGGTGGCGACCGGTGGATCCCGGGCCCGCGGTACCGTCGACTGCAGAATTCGTGGCTG
CTGCTGATACTGCCCCTCGGTTGCGGTGTAAAAGTCATCCAGGACGCTCTGGATGTAATCGAAGGTGGGC
CGGTCCTCTGGCTTGTTCTTCCAACAGGTAGTCATAATTTCGTACAGCTCCACAGGGCAGTTTTCTGGTC
TAGGCATCCGATAGCCTCGCTGGACACTAGACATCACTTCACTATTAGACATGCCGGGGTATGGGATCTT
TCCATATGTAATGATTTCGTACAGCAGCACGCCAAAGGACCACATATCGCTCTTGATTGTGAAGCTTCCG
TAGTTAATTGCCTCAGGAGCGGTCCACTTGATGGGAAACTTAGCCCCTTCCCTGGCGGTATACTGATCGT
CCTCGATCACTCTTGCCAGGCCGAAATCAGCAATCTTGCACAGCAGCATCTCAGAGACCAGCACATTAGC
GGCGCGCAGGTCCCTATGGATGTAGTTTTTCTTTTCGATGTAGGCCATGCCCTCGGCGATCTGTGCAGAA
AAATCAATCAGTTTTGGCAGCTGGATCTTTGATCCGGCCTGACTCTTCAGGAAGTCCAGCAGGGACCCAT
TTGCCATATATTCGGTAATGATGTAGATAGGCTCAGTTTTTGTGACCACGGCGTACAGTCTGACCAGCCG
GTCGTGCTGCAGAGTCTTCATCAGGTTGGCTTCCTCCAGAAATGCCTCCACTGACATGGTGCCGGGTTTC
AGAGTCTTGACAGCCACCTTTGTACTATTGTTATAAAAGGCCATCCAGACCTCTCCGAACTGG
