[The description below was written by a language model from this plasmid's Addgene catalogue record.]
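Description:
tol2-mpx-lyn-GFP is a Tol2 transposon-based expression plasmid built on the tol2-mpx backbone and catalogued for zebrafish (and, more generally, mammalian-type) expression. It is maintained in bacteria under ampicillin selection. The record lists its copy number as unknown and gives no feature table, so the origin of replication and the exact arrangement of the backbone elements are not documented here.

The insert, about 2.3 kb, encodes zebrafish Lyn, a Src-family tyrosine kinase, fused at its C terminus to GFP. The promoter is not stated as a separate field, but the backbone name indicates the mpx (myeloperoxidase) regulatory region, which is commonly used in zebrafish to direct expression to neutrophils. The "tol2" designation implies that the expression cassette is flanked by Tol2 transposon arms. In such vectors, supplying Tol2 transposase, typically as co-injected mRNA in early embryos, excises the flanked cassette and integrates it into the genome. This supports efficient mosaic expression in injected fish and the derivation of stable transgenic lines.

The GFP fusion allows Lyn to be expressed and its localisation followed in live, optically transparent larvae. The associated publication concerns Lyn acting as a redox sensor that mediates leukocyte attraction to wounds in vivo. This is consistent with using the construct to express tagged Lyn in leukocytes for imaging or functional studies of wound-directed migration, although the record does not specify the particular experiments in which it was used.
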