Addgene plasmid #35037: tol2-mpx-lyn-GFP
Depositing lab: Anna Huttenlocher. Depositing organization: University of Wisconsin, Madison. Publication: Lyn is a redox sensor that mediates leukocyte wound attraction in vivo. Yoo SK, Starnes TW, Deng Q, Huttenlocher A. Nature. 2011 Nov 20;480(7375):109-12. doi: 10.1038/nature10632. PubMed 22101434.
Backbone
  Vector backbone: tol2-mpx
  Vector type: Mammalian Expression ; Zebrafish expression
Growth in bacteria
  Bacterial resistance: Ampicillin, 100 μg/mL
  Growth temperature: 30°C
  Growth strain: Stbl3
  Copy number: Unknown
Gene/Insert
  Gene/Insert name: Lyn-GFP
  Species: D. rerio (zebrafish)
  Insert size (bp): 2300
  Entrez Gene: lyn (a.k.a. CH73-38P6.3, zgc:92124)
  Tag / fusion protein: GFP (C terminal on insert)
Terms and licenses: Academic/Nonprofit Terms; Industry Terms: Not Available to Industry
How to cite: tol2-mpx-lyn-GFP was a gift from Anna Huttenlocher (Addgene plasmid # 35037 ; http://n2t.net/addgene:35037 ; RRID:Addgene_35037)
